>Addgene plasmid #8996 | pRK7-FLAG-TSC2 | addgene full sequence | sequence record 401667 | Addgene NGS Result
GTGATGCGGTTTTGGCAGTACATCAATGGGCGTGGATAGCGGTTTGACTCACGGGGATTTCCAAGTCTCC
ACCCCATTGACGTCAATGGGAGTTTGTTTTGGCACCAAAATCAACGGGACTTTCCAAAATGTCGTAACAA
CTCCGCCCCATTGACGCAAATGGGCGGTAGGCGTGTACGGTGGGAGGTCTATATAAGCAGAGCTCGTTTA
GTGAACCGTCAGATCGCCTGGAGACGCCATCCACGCTGTTTTGACCTCCATAGAAGACACCGGGACCGAT
CCAGCCTCCGCGGCCGGGAACGGTGCATTGGAACGCGGATTCCCCGTGCCAAGAGTGACGTAAGTACCGC
CTATAGAGTCTATAGGCCCACCCCCTTGGCTTCGTTAGAACGCGGCTACAATTAATACATAACCTTATGT
ATCATACACATACGATTTAGGTGACACTATAGAATAACATCCACTTTGCCTTTCTCTCCACAGGTGTCCA
CTCCCAGGTCCAACTGCACCTCGGTTCTAAGCTTCTGCAGGTCGACATGGACTATAAGGACGATGATGAC
AAAGCCAAACCAACAAGCAAAGATTCAGGCTTGAAGGAGAAGTTTAAGATTCTGTTGGGACTGGGAACAC
CGAGGCCAAATCCCAGGTCTGCAGAGGGTAAACAGACGGAGTTTATCATCACCGCGGAAATACTGAGAGA
ACTGAGCATGGAATGTGGCCTCAACAATCGCATCCGGATGATAGGGCAGATTTGTGAAGTCGCAAAAACC
AAGAAATTTGAAGAGCACGCAGTGGAAGCACTCTGGAAGGCGGTCGCGGATCTGTTGCAGCCGGAGCGGC
CGCTGGAGGCCCGGCACGCGGTGCTGGCTCTGCTGAAGGCCATCGTGCAGGGGCAGGGCGAGCGTTTGGG
GGTCCTCAGAGCCCTCTTCTTTAAGGTCATCAAGGATTACCCTTCCAACGAAGACCTTCACGAAAGGCTG
GAGGTTTTCAAGGCCCTCACAGACAATGGGAGACACATCACCTACTTGGAGGAAGAGCTGGCTGACTTTG
TCCTGCAGTGGATGGATGTTGGCTTGTCCTCGGAATTCCTTCTGGTGCTGGTGAACTTGGTCAAATTCAA
TAGCTGTTACCTCGACGAGTACATCGCAAGGATGGTTCAGATGATCTGTCTGCTGTGCGTCCGGACCGCG
TCCTCTGTGGACATAGAGGTCTCCCTGCAGGTGCTGGACGCCGTGGTCTGCTACAACTGCCTGCCGGCTG
AGAGCCTCCCGCTGTTCATCGTTACCCTCTGTCGCACCATCAACGTCAAGGAGCTCTGCGAGCCTTGCTG
GAAGCTGATGCGGAACCTCCTTGGCACCCACCTGGGCCACAGCGCCATCTACAACATGTGCCACCTCATG
GAGGACAGAGCCTACATGGAGGACGCGCCCCTGCTGAGAGGAGCCGTGTTTTTTGTGGGCATGGCTCTCT
GGGGAGCCCACCGGCTCTATTCTCTCAGGAACTCGCCGACATCTGTGTTGCCATCATTTTACCAGGCCAT
GGCATGTCCGAACGAGGTGGTGTCCTATGAGATCGTCCTGTCCATCACCAGGCTCATCAAGAAGTATAGG
AAGGAGCTCCAGGTGGTGGCGTGGGACATTCTGCTGAACATCATCGAACGGCTCCTTCAGCAGCTCCAGA
CCTTGGACAGCCCGGAGCTCAGGACCATCGTCCATGACCTGTTGACCACGGTGGAGGAGCTGTGTGACCA
GAACGAGTTCCACGGGTCTCAGGAGAGATACTTTGAACTGGTGGAGAGATGTGCGGACCAGAGGCCTGAG
TCCTCCCTCCTGAACCTGATCTCCTATAGAGCGCAGTCCATCCACCCGGCCAAGGACGGCTGGATTCAGA
ACCTGCAGGCGCTGATGGAGAGATTCTTCAGGAGCGAGTCCCGAGGCGCCGTGCGCATCAAGGTGCTGGA
CGTGCTGTCCTTTGTGCTGCTCATCAACAGGCAGTTCTATGAGGAGGAGCTGATTAACTCAGTGGTCATC
TCGCAGCTCTCCCACATCCCCGAGGATAAAGACCACCAGGTCCGAAAGCTGGCCACCCAGTTGCTGGTGG
ACCTGGCAGAGGGCTGCCACACACACCACTTCAACAGCCTGCTGGACATCATCGAGAAGGTGATGGCCCG
CTCCCTCTCCCCACCCCCGGAGCTGGAAGAAAGGGATGTGGCCGCATACTCGGCCTCCTTGGAGGATGTG
AAGACAGCCGTCCTGGGGCTTCTGGTCATCCTTCAGACCAAGTTGTACACCCTGCCTGCAAGCCACGCCA
CGCGTGTGTATGAGATGCTGGTCAGCCACATTCAGCTCCACTACAAGCACAGCTACACCCTGCCAATCGC
GAGCAGCATCCGGCTGCAGGCCTTTGACTTCCTGTTGCTGCTGCGGGCCGACTCACTGCACCGCCTGGGC
CTGCCCAACAAGGATGGAGTCGTGCGGTTCAGCCCCTACTGCGTCTGCGACTACATGGAGCCAGAGAGAG
GCTCTGAGAAGAAGACCAGCGGCCCCCTTTCTCCTCCCACAGGGCCTCCTGGCCCGGCGCCTGCAGGCCC
CGCCGTGCGGCTGGGGTCCGTGCCCTACTCCCTGCTCTTCCGCGTCCTGCTGCAGTGCTTGAAGCAGGAG
TCTGACTGGAAGGTGCTGAAGCTGGTTCTGGGCAGGCTGCCTGAGTCCCTGCGCTATAAAGTGCTCATCT
TTACTTCCCCTTGCAGTGTGGACCAGCTGTGCTCTGCTCTCTGCTCCATGCTTTCAGGCCCAAAGACACT
GGAGCGGCTCCGAGGCGCCCCAGAAGGCTTCTCCAGAACTGACTTGCACCTGGCCGTGGTTCCAGTGCTG
ACAGCATTAATCTCTTACCATAACTACCTGGACAAAACCAAACAGCGCGAGATGGTCTACTGCCTGGAGC
AGGGCCTCATCCACCGCTGTGCCAGCCAGTGCGTCGTGGCCTTGTCCATCTGCAGCGTGGAGATGCCTGA
CATCATCATCAAGGCGCTGCCTGTTCTGGTGGTGAAGCTCACGCACATCTCAGCCACAGCCAGCATGGCC
GTCCCACTGCTGGAGTTCCTGTCCACTCTGGCCAGGCTGCCGCACCTCTACAGGAACTTTGCCGCGGAGC
AGTATGCCAGTGTGTTCGCCATCTCCCTGCCGTACACCAACCCCTCCAAGTTTAATCAGTACATCGTGTG
TCTGGCCCATCACGTCATAGCCATGTGGTTCATCAGGTGCCGCCTGCCCTTCCGGAAGGATTTTGTCCCT
TTCATCACTAAGGGCCTGCGGTCCAATGTCCTCTTGTCTTTTGATGACACCCCCGAGAAGGACAGCTTCA
GGGCCCGGAGTACTAGTCTCAACGAGAGACCCAAGAGTCTGAGGATAGCCAGACCCCCCAAACAAGGCTT
GAATAACTCTCCACCCGTGAAAGAATTCAAGGAGAGCTCTGCAGCCGAGGCCTTCCGGTGCCGCAGCATC
AGTGTGTCTGAACATGTGGTCCGCAGCAGGATACAGACGTCCCTCACCAGTGCCAGCTTGGGGTCTGCAG
ATGAGAACTCCGTGGCCCAGGCTGACGATAGCCTGAAAAACCTCCACCTGGAGCTCACGGAAACCTGTCT
GGACATGATGGCTCGATACGTCTTCTCCAACTTCACGGCTGTCCCGAAGAGGTCTCCTGTGGGCGAGTTC
CTCCTAGCGGGTGGCAGGACCAAAACCTGGCTGGTTGGGAACAAGCTTGTCACTGTGACGACAAGCGTGG
GAACCGGGACCCGGTCGTTACTAGGCCTGGACTCGGGGGAGCTGCAGTCCGGCCCGGAGTCGAGCTCCAG
CCCCGGGGTGCATGTAAGACAGACCAAGGAGGCGCCGGCCAAGCTGGAGTCCCAGGCTGGGCAGCAGGTG
TCCCGTGGGGCCCGGGATCGGGTCCGTTCCATGTCGGGGGGCCATGGTCTTCGAGTTGGCGCCCTGGACG
TGCCGGCCTCCCAGTTCCTGGGCAGTGCCACTTCTCCAGGACCACGGACTGCACCAGCCGCGAAACCTGA
GAAGGCCTCAGCTGGCACCCGGGTTCCTGTGCAGGAGAAGACGAACCTGGCGGCCTATGTGCCCCTGCTG
ACCCAGGGCTGGGCGGAGATCCTGGTCCGGAGGCCCACAGGGAACACCAGCTGGCTGATGAGCCTGGAGA
ACCCGCTCAGCCCTTTCTCCTCGGACATCAACAACATGCCCCTGCAGGAGCTGTCTAACGCCCTCATGGC
GGCTGAGCGCTTCAAGGAGCACCGGGACACAGCCCTGTACAAGTCACTGTCGGTGCCGGCAGCCAGCACG
GCCAAACCCCCTCCTCTGCCTCGCTCCAACACAGACTCCGCCGTGGTCATGGAGGAGGGAAGTCCGGGCG
AGGTTCCTGTGCTGGTGGAGCCCCCAGGGTTGGAGGACGTTGAGGCAGCGCTAGGCATGGACAGGCGCAC
GGATGCCTACAGCAGGTCGTCCTCAGTCTCCAGCCAGGAGGAGAAGTCGCTCCACGCGGAGGAGCTGGTT
GGCAGGGGCATCCCCATCGAGCGAGTCGTCTCCTCGGAGGGTGGCCGGCCCTCTGTGGACCTCTCCTTCC
AGCCCTCGCAGCCCCTGAGCAAGTCCAGCTCCTCTCCCGAGCTGCAGACTCTGCAGGACATCCTCGGGGA
CCCTGGGGACAAGGCCGACGTGGGCCGGCTGAGCCCTGAGGTTAAGGCCCGGTCACAGTCAGGGACCCTG
GACGGGGAAAGTGCTGCCTGGTCGGCCTCGGGCGAAGACAGTCGGGGCCAGCCCGAGGGTCCCTTGCCTT
CCAGCTCCCCCCGCTCGCCCAGTGGCCTCCGGCCCCGAGGTTACACCATCTCCGACTCGGCCCCATCACG
CAGGGGCAAGAGAGTAGAGAGGGACGCCTTAAAGAGCAGAGCCACAGCCTCCAATGCAGAGAAAGTGCCA
GGCATCAACCCCAGTTTCGTGTTCCTGCAGCTCTACCATTCCCCCTTCTTTGGCGACGAGTCAAACAAGC
CAATCCTGCTGCCCAATGAGTCACAGTCCTTTGAGCGGTCGGTGCAGCTCCTCGACCAGATCCCATCATA
CGACACCCACAAGATCGCCGTCCTGTATGTTGGAGAAGGCCAGAGCAACAGCGAGCTCGCCATCCTGTCC
AATGAGCATGGCTCCTACAGGTACACGGAGTTCCTGACGGGCCTGGGCCGGCTCATCGAGCTGAAGGACT
GCCAGCCGGACAAGGTGTACCTGGGAGGCCTGGACGTGTGTGGTGAGGACGGCCAGTTCACCTACTGCTG
GCACGATGACATCATGCAAGCCGTCTTCCACATCGCCACCCTGATGCCCACCAAGGACGTGGACAAGCAC
CGCTGCGACAAGAAGCGCCACCTGGGCAACGACTTTGTGTCCATTGTCTACAATGACTCCGGTGAGGACT
TCAAGCTTGGCACCATCAAGGGCCAGTTCAACTTTGTCCACGTGATCGTCACCCCGCTGGACTACGAGTG
CAACCTGGTGTCCCTGCAGTGCAGGAAAGACATGGAGGGCCTTGTGGACACCAGCGTGGCCAAGATCGTG
TCTGACCGCAACCTGCCCTTCGTGGCCCGCCAGATGGCCCTGCACGCAAATATGGCCTCACAGGTGCATC
ATAGCCGCTCCAACCCCACCGATATCTACCCCTCCAAGTGGATTGCCCGGCTCCGCCACATCAAGCGGCT
CCGCCAGCGGATCTGCGAGGAAGCCGCCTACTCCAACCCCAGCCTACCTCTGGTGCACCCTCCGTCCCAT
AGCAAAGCCCCTGCACAGACTCCAGCCGAGCCCACACCTGGCTATGAGGTGGGCCAGCGGAAGCGCCTCA
TCTCCTCGGTGGAGGACTTCACCGAGTTTGTGTGATCTAGAGGATCCCCGGGGAATTCAATCGATGGCCG
CCATGGCCCAACTTGTTTATTGCAGCTTATAATGGTTACAAATAAAGCAATAGCATCACAAATTTCACAA
ATAAAGCATTTTTTTCACTGCATTCTAGTTGTGGTTTGTCCAAACTCATCAATGTATCTTATCATGTCTG
GATCGGGAATTAATTCGGCGCAGCACCATGGCCTGAAATAACCTCTGAAAGAGGAACTTGGTTAGGTACC
TTCTGAGGCGGAAAGAACCAGCTGTGGAATGTGTGTCAGTTAGGGTGTGGAAAGTCCCCAGGCTCCCCAG
CAGGCAGAAGTATGCAAAGCATGCATCTCAATTAGTCAGCAACCAGGTGTGGAAAGTCCCCAGGCTCCCC
AGCAGGCAGAAGTATGCAAAGCATGCATCTCAATTAGTCAGCAACCATAGTCCCGCCCCTAACTCCGCCC
ATCCCGCCCCTAACTCCGCCCAGTTCCGCCCATTCTCCGCCCCATGGCTGACTAATTTTTTTTATTTATG
CAGAGGCCGAGGCCGCCTCGGCCTCTGAGCTATTCCAGAAGTAGTGAGGAGGCTTTTTTGGAGGCCTAGG
CTTTTGCAAAAAGCTGTTAACAGCTTGGCACTGGCCGTCGTTTTACAACGTCGTGACTGGGAAAACCCTG
GCGTTACCCAACTTAATCGCCTTGCAGCACATCCCCCTTTCGCCAGCTGGCGTAATAGCGAAGAGGCCCG
CACCGATCGCCCTTCCCAACAGTTGCGCAGCCTGAATGGCGAATGGCGCCTGATGCGGTATTTTCTCCTT
ACGCATCTGTGCGGTATTTCACACCGCATA
[142 nt withheld, positions 6751-6892]
C
[141 nt withheld, positions 6894-7034]
CCTTTGACGTTGGAGTCCACGTTCTTT
[37 nt withheld, positions 7062-7098]
ACCCTATCTCGGGCTATTCTTTTGATTTATAAGGGATTTTGCCGATTTCGGCCTATTGGTTAAAAAATGA
GCTGATTTAACAAAAATTTAACGCGAATTTTAACAAAATATTAACGTTTACAATTTTATGGTGCACTCTC
AGTACAATCTGCTCTGATGCCGCATAGTTAAGCCAGCCCCGACACCCGCCAACACCCGCTGACGCGCCCT
GACGGGCTTGTCTGCTCCCGGCATCCGCTTACAGACAAGCTGTGACCGTCTCCGGGAGCTGCATGTGTCA
GAGGTTTTCACCGTCATCACCGAAACGCGCGAGACGAAAGGGCCTCGTGATACGCCTATTTTTATAGGTT
AATGTCATGATAATAATGGTTTCTTAGACGTCAGGTGGCACTTTTCGGGGAAATGTGCGCGGAACCCCTA
TTTGTTTATTTTTCTAAATACATTCAAATATGTATCCGCTCATGAGACAATAACCCTGATAAATGCTTCA
ATAATATTGAAAAAGGAAGAGTATGAGTATTCAACATTTCCGTGTCGCCCTTATTCCCTTTTTTGCGGCA
TTTTGCCTTCCTGTTTTTGCTCACCCAGAAACGCTGGTGAAAGTAAAAGATGCTGAAGATCAGTTGGGTG
CACGAGTGGGTTACATCGAACTGGATCTCAACAGCGGTAAGATCCTTGAGAGTTTTCGCCCCGAAGAACG
TTTTCCAATGATGAGCACTTTTAAAGTTCTGCTATGTGGCGCGGTATTATCCCGTATTGACGCCGGGCAA
GAGCAACTCGGTCGCCGCATACACTATTCTCAGAATGACTTGGTTGAGTACTCACCAGTCACAGAAAAGC
ATCTTACGGATGGCATGACAGTAAGAGAATTATGCAGTGCTGCCATAACCATGAGTGATAACACTGCGGC
CAACTTACTTCTGACAACGATCGGAGGACCGAAGGAGCTAACCGCTTTTTTGCACAACATGGGGGATCAT
GTAACTCGCCTTGATCGTTGGGAACCGGAGCTGAATGAAGCCATACCAAACGACGAGCGTGACACCACGA
TGCCTGTAGCAATGGCAACAACGTTGCGCAAACTATTAACTGGCGAACTACTTACTCTAGCTTCCCGGCA
ACAATTAATAGACTGGATGGAGGCGGATAAAGTTGCAGGACCACTTCTGCGCTCGGCCCTTCCGGCTGGC
TGGTTTATTGCTGATAAATCTGGAGCCGGTGAGCGTGGGTCTCGCGGTATCATTGCAGCACTGGGGCCAG
ATGGTAAGCCCTCCCGTATCGTAGTTATCTACACGACGGGGAGTCAGGCAACTATGGATGAACGAAATAG
ACAGATCGCTGAGATAGGTGCCTCACTGATTAAGCATTGGTAACTGTCAGACCAAGTTTACTCATATATA
CTTTAGATTGATTTAAAACTTCATTTTTAATTTAAAAGGATCTAGGTGAAGATCCTTTTTGATAATCTCA
TGACCAAAATCCCTTAACGTGAGTTTTCGTTCCACTGAGCGTCAGACCCCGTAGAAAAGATCAAAGGATC
TTCTTGAGATCCTTTTTTTCTGCGCGTAATCTGCTGCTTGCAAACAAAAAAACCACCGCTACCAGCGGTG
GTTTGTTTGCCGGATCAAGAGCTACCAACTCTTTTTCCGAAGGTAACTGGCTTCAGCAGAGCGCAGATAC
CAAATACTGTTCTTCTAGTGTAGCCGTAGTTAGGCCACCACTTCAAGAACTCTGTAGCACCGCCTACATA
CCTCGCTCTGCTAATCCTGTTACCAGTGGCTGCTGCCAGTGGCGATAAGTCGTGTCTTACCGGGTTGGAC
TCAAGACGATAGTTACCGGATAAGGCGCAGCGGTCGGGCTGAACGGGGGGTTCGTGCACACAGCCCAGCT
TGGAGCGAACGACCTACACCGAACTGAGATACCTACAGCGTGAGCTATGAGAAAGCGCCACGCTTCCCGA
AGGGAGAAAGGCGGACAGGTATCCGGTAAGCGGCAGGGTCGGAACAGGAGAGCGCACGAGGGAGCTTCCA
GGGGGAAACGCCTGGTATCTTTATAGTCCTGTCGGGTTTCGCCACCTCTGACTTGAGCGTCGATTTTTGT
GATGCTCGTCAGGGGGGCGGAGCCTATGGAAAAACGCCAGCAACGCGGCCTTTTTACGGTTCCTGGCCTT
TTGCTGGCCTTTTGCTCACATGTTCTTTCCTGCGTTATCCCCTGATTCTGTGGATAACCGTATTACCGCC
TTTGAGTGAGCTGATACCGCTCGCCGCAGCCGAACGACCGAGCGCAGCGAGTCAGTGAGCGAGGAAGCGG
AAGAGCGCCCAATACGCAAACCGCCTCTCCCCGCGCGTTGGCCGATTCATTAATGCAGCTGGCACGACAG
GTTTCCCGACTGGAAAGCGGGCAGTGAGCGCAACGCAATTAATGTGAGTTAGCTCACTCATTAGGCACCC
CAGGCTTTACACTTTATGCTTCCGGCTCGTATGTTGTGTGGAATTGTGAGCGGATAACAATTTCACACAG
GAAACAGCTATGACATGATTACGAATTAATTCGAGCTCGCCCGACATTGATTATTGACTAGTTATTAATA
GTAATCAATTACGGGGTCATTAGTTCATAGCCCATATATGGAGTTCCGCGTTACATAACTTACGGTAAAT
GGCCCGCCTGGCTGACCGCCCAACGACCCCCGCCCATTGACGTCAATAATGACGTATGTTCCCATAGTAA
CGCCAATAGGGACTTTCCATTGACGTCAATGGGTGGAGTATTTACGGTAAACTGCCCACTTGGCAGTACA
TCAAGTGTATCATATGCCAAGTACGCCCCCTATTGACGTCAATGACGGTAAATGGCCCGCCTGGCATTAT
GCCCAGTACATGACCTTATGGGACTTTCCTACTTGGCAGTACATCTACGTATTAGTCATCGCTATTACCA
TG
Features (pLannotate 1.2.2; 22 found; start..end, strand, type, name):
      1..204     +  promoter       CMV promoter: human cytomegalovirus (CMV) immediate early promoter
    340..383     +  intron         CMV intron (fragment): modified intron A from human cytomegalovirus
    435..453     +  promoter       SP6 promoter: promoter for bacteriophage SP6 RNA polymerase
    457..494     +  CDS            IgH signal sequence (fragment): signal sequence from the mouse immunoglobulin heavy chain variable region
    539..562     +  CDS            3xFLAG (fragment): three tandem FLAG® epitope tags
    564..5912    +  CDS            TSC2: TSC2_HUMAN - Also known as TSC4. Experimental evidence at protein level: Swiss-Prot protein existence level 1. In complex with TSC1, this tumor suppressor inhibits the nutrient-mediated or growth factor-stimulated phosphorylation of S6K1 and EIF4EBP1 by negatively regulating mTORC1 signaling (PubMed:12271141, PubMed:28215400). Acts as a GTPase-activating protein (GAP) for the small GTPase RHEB, a direct activator of the protein kinase activity of mTORC1 (PubMed:15340059). May also play a role in microtubule-mediated protein transport (By similarity). Also stimulates the intrinsic GTPase activi
   5916..5932    -  misc_feature   MCS (fragment): pUC18/19 multiple cloning site
   5960..6094    +  polyA_signal   SV40 poly(A) signal: SV40 polyadenylation signal
   6163..6520    +  promoter       SV40 promoter: SV40 enhancer and early promoter
   6539..6693    +  CDS            lacZα (fragment): LacZα fragment of β-galactosidase; lacZ fragment
   6699..6750    -  misc_feature   bom (fragment): basis of mobility region from pBR322
   6769..7149    +  rep_origin     M13 ori (sequence partly withheld): M13 bacteriophage origin of replication; arrow indicates direction of (+) strand synthesis
   7225..7274    -  misc_feature   bom (fragment): basis of mobility region from pBR322
   7376..7411    -  CDS            rop (fragment): Rop protein, which maintains plasmids at low copy number; rop
   7506..7610    +  promoter       AmpR promoter: bla
   7611..8471    +  CDS            AmpR: β-lactamase; bla; confers resistance to ampicillin, carbenicillin, and related antibiotics
   8642..9230    +  rep_origin     ori: high-copy-number ColE1/pMB1/pBR322/pUC origin of replication
   9413..9505    +  CDS            lacI (fragment): lac repressor; lacI; The lac repressor binds to the lac operator to inhibit transcription in E. coli. This inhibition can be relieved by adding lactose or isopropyl-β-D-thiogalactopyranoside (IPTG).
   9518..9539    +  protein_bind   CAP binding site: CAP binding activates transcription in the presence of cAMP. E. coli catabolite activator protein
   9554..9584    +  promoter       lac promoter: promoter for the E. coli lac operon
   9592..9608    +  protein_bind   lac operator: The lac repressor binds to the lac operator to inhibit transcription in E. coli. This inhibition can be relieved by adding lactose or isopropyl-β-D-thiogalactopyranoside (IPTG). lac repressor encoded by lacI
   9661..10040   +  enhancer       CMV enhancer: human cytomegalovirus immediate early enhancer
