[The description below was written by a language model from this plasmid's Addgene catalogue record and pLannotate feature annotations shown in this document.]
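Description:
pRK7-FLAG-TSC2 is a mammalian expression plasmid built on the pRK7 backbone (about 4.7 kb) that carries a roughly 5.4 kb human TSC2 (tuberin) cDNA, giving a sequenced construct of about 10 kb. It is propagated in E. coli as a high-copy plasmid through a ColE1/pUC-type origin and selected with ampicillin via the β-lactamase gene. An M13 phage origin is also annotated. Short remnants of lacZα, lacI, the lac promoter/operator, bom and rop are leftovers of the cloning-vector lineage rather than functional parts of the payload.

Expression in mammalian cells is driven by the human cytomegalovirus immediate-early enhancer and promoter, which span the numbering origin of the circular sequence, followed by a fragment of CMV intron. An SP6 promoter sits just upstream of the insert and serves as the 5′ sequencing primer site. The open reading frame begins with a FLAG epitope fused to the N terminus of TSC2; the annotation software matched this as a fragment of 3xFLAG, but its length fits the single tag in the catalogue entry. A short match to an immunoglobulin heavy-chain signal sequence upstream of the tag is only a partial hit, and the record does not indicate any function for it. Transcripts terminate at an SV40 polyadenylation signal. An SV40 enhancer/early promoter region lies downstream, with no mammalian selection marker annotated after it.

TSC2 acts with TSC1 as a tumor suppressor that negatively regulates mTORC1 signaling, functioning as a GTPase-activating protein toward RHEB. The plasmid suits transient overexpression of epitope-tagged tuberin, allowing detection or immunoprecipitation with anti-FLAG antibodies in studies of how the TSC1–TSC2 complex restrains mTOR-dependent phosphorylation of targets such as S6K1 and 4E-BP1.
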