Addgene plasmid #8996: pRK7-FLAG-TSC2
Depositing lab: John Blenis. Publication: Tuberous sclerosis complex-1 and -2 gene products function together to inhibit mammalian target of rapamycin (mTOR)-mediated downstream signaling. Tee AR, Fingar DC, Manning BD, Kwiatkowski DJ, Cantley LC, Blenis J. Proc Natl Acad Sci U S A. 2002 Oct 15. 99(21):13571-6. 10.1073/pnas.202476899 PubMed 12271141.
Backbone
  Vector backbone: pRK7
  Backbone size w/o insert (bp): 4700
  Vector type: Mammalian Expression
Growth in bacteria
  Bacterial resistance: Ampicillin, 100 μg/mL
  Growth temperature: 37°C
  Growth strain: DH5alpha
  Copy number: High Copy
Gene/Insert
  Gene/Insert name: TSC2 (alt name: tuberin)
  Species: H. sapiens (human)
  Insert size (bp): 5400
  Entrez Gene: TSC2 (a.k.a. LAM, PPP1R160, TSC4)
  Tag / fusion protein: FLAG (N terminal on insert)
  Cloning method: Restriction Enzyme
  Sequencing primers: 5′ SP6
Terms and licenses: Academic/Nonprofit Terms; Industry Terms: Not Available to Industry
How to cite: pRK7-FLAG-TSC2 was a gift from John Blenis (Addgene plasmid # 8996 ; http://n2t.net/addgene:8996 ; RRID:Addgene_8996)
