>Addgene plasmid #8996 | pRK7-FLAG-TSC2 | addgene partial sequence | sequence record 17545 | 8996 with SP6
CTCCCAGGTCCACTGCACCTCGGTTCTAAGCTTCTGCAGGTCGACATGGACTATAAGGACGATGATGACA
AAGCCAAACCAACAAGCAAAGATTCAGGCTTGAAGGAGAAGTTTAAGATTCTGTTGGGACTGGGAACACC
GAGGCCAAATCCCAGGTCTGCAGAGGGTAAACAGACGGAGTTTATCATCACCGCGGAAATACTGAGAGAA
CTGAGCATGGAATGTGGCCTCAACAATCGCATCCGGATGATAGGGCAGATTTGTGAAGTCGCAAAAACCA
AGAAATTTGAAGAGCACGCAGTGGAAGCACTCTGGAAGGCGGTCGCGGATCTGTTGCAGCCGGAGCGGCC
GCTGGAGGCCCGGCACGCGGTGCTGGCTCTGCTGAAGGCCATCGTGCAGGGGCAGGGCGAGCGTTTGGGG
GTCCTCAGAGCCCTCTTCTTTAAGGTCATCAAGGATTACCCTTCCAACGAAGACCTTCACGAAAGGCTGG
AGGTTTTCAAGGCCCTCACAGACAATGGGAGACACATCACCTACTTGGAGGAAGAGCTGGCTGACTTTGT
CCTGCAGTGGATGGATGTTGGCTTGTCCTCGGAATTCCTTCTGGTGCTGGTGAACTTGGTCAAATTCAAT
AGCTGTTACCTCGACGAGTACATCGCAAGGATGGTTCAGATGATCTGTCTGCTGTGCGTCCGGACCGCGT
CCTCTGTGGACATAGAGGTCTCCCTGCAGGTGCTGGACGCCGTGGTCTGCTACAACTGCCTGCCGGCTGA
GAGCCTCCCGCTGTTCATCGTTACCCTCTGTCGCACCATCAACGTCAAGGAGCTCTGCGAGCCTTGCTGG
AAGCTGATGCGGAACCTCCTTGGCACCCACCTGGGCCACAGCGCCATCTACAACATGTGCCACCTCAT
